Addgene plasmid #60530: pMSCV-Pidd1(T788D)
Purpose: Retroviral expression of Pidd1 T788D phosphorylation mutant
Depositing lab: Trudy Oliver. Depositing organization: University of Utah. Publication: Caspase-2 impacts lung tumorigenesis and chemotherapy response in vivo. Terry MR, Arya R, Mukhopadhyay A, Berrett KC, Clair PM, Witt B, Salama ME, Bhutkar A, Oliver TG. Cell Death Differ. 2014 Oct 10. doi: 10.1038/cdd.2014.159. PubMed 25301067.
Backbone
  Vector backbone: pMSCV
  Backbone size w/o insert (bp): 7000
  Total vector size (bp): 10000
  Modifications to backbone: JL090 MCS (HindIII-ApaI) cloned into pMSCV vector using HindIII and ApaI.
  Vector type: Mammalian Expression, Retroviral
  Selectable markers: Puromycin
Growth in bacteria
  Bacterial resistance: Ampicillin, 100 μg/mL
  Growth temperature: 37°C
  Growth strain: DH5alpha
  Copy number: Unknown
Gene/Insert
  Gene/Insert name: Pidd1 (alt name: Lrdd1)
  Species: H. sapiens (human)
  Insert size (bp): 2800
  Mutation: Threonine 788 to Aspartic acid*
  GenBank ID: NM_145886
  Entrez Gene: PIDD1 (a.k.a. LRDD, PIDD)
  Tag / fusion protein: Flag (C terminal on insert)
  Cloning method: Restriction Enzyme; 5′ cloning site BamH1 (not destroyed); 3′ cloning site BamH1 (not destroyed)
  Sequencing primers: 5′ TGACACGGTGGAGATGTTC
Resource information
  A portion of this plasmid was derived from a plasmid made by: Antoine Tinel in Jurg Tschopp's lab cloned pMSCV-Pidd1. We generated point mutation using site-directed mutagenesis. *The Tschopp clone also contains V806D and R877H mutations, which are not known to affect function.
Terms and licenses: Academic/Nonprofit Terms; Industry Terms: Not Available to Industry
How to cite: pMSCV-Pidd1(T788D) was a gift from Trudy Oliver (Addgene plasmid # 60530 ; http://n2t.net/addgene:60530 ; RRID:Addgene_60530)
