[The description below was written by a language model from this plasmid's Addgene catalogue record.]
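Description:
pMSCV-Pidd1(T788D) is a retroviral mammalian expression plasmid built on the pMSCV (murine stem cell virus) backbone, which was modified by inserting a custom multiple cloning site between HindIII and ApaI. The backbone is recorded as about 7 kb and the complete plasmid as about 10 kb. It is propagated in E. coli under ampicillin selection, and transduced mammalian cells can be selected with puromycin. As is usual for MSCV-type vectors, the region between the viral long terminal repeats is packaged into retroviral particles in a packaging cell line and integrates into the target cell genome, with the 5′ LTR normally driving the inserted gene. However, no feature table is provided, so the exact promoter arrangement, the origin of replication and the copy number are not documented here.

The insert is an approximately 2.8 kb human PIDD1 (also called LRDD or PIDD) coding sequence carrying a C-terminal Flag tag for detection or immunoprecipitation, cloned into a BamHI site that is preserved at both ends. Site-directed mutagenesis on an earlier pMSCV-Pidd1 clone changed threonine 788 to aspartic acid. The record describes this as a phosphorylation mutant, and such an acidic substitution is commonly used to mimic constitutive phosphorylation. The parental clone also carries V806D and R877H changes, which are noted as not known to affect function. The construct is intended for stable retroviral expression of this PIDD1 variant, and it was deposited in connection with work on caspase-2 in lung tumorigenesis and chemotherapy response.
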