>Addgene plasmid #60530 | pMSCV-Pidd1(T788D) | depositor partial sequence | sequence record 99815 | pMSCV-Pidd1(T788D) sequence 888 bps
CGGCATCGACGTGGATGCTGACCGCCCTGATTGTGTGGAGGGCAGAATCTGCTTTGTCTTCTACTCGCAC
CTGAAGAATGTGAAGGAGGTATACGTGACCACCACTCTGGACCGGGAGGCTCAGGCTGTGCGGGGCCAGG
TGTCCTTCTACCGTGGCGCGGTGCCTGTGCGGGTGCCCGAGGAGGCTGAGGCTGCCCGGCAGAGGAAGGG
CGCAGACGCCCTGTGGATGGCCACTCTGCCCATCAAGCTGCCGAGACTTCGAGGGTCCGAGGGGCCACGG
CGGGGGGCTGGCCTCTCCTTGGCACCCTTGAATCTGGGAGATGCCGAGACCGGCTTTCTGGATCAGAGCA
ACCTGCTGAGTGTGGCTGGGCGTCTGGGTCTGGACTGGCCAGCCATGGCCCTGCACCTGGGGGTGTCCTA
CCGGGAGGTGCAGCGCATCCGGCACGAGTTCCGGGATGATCTGGATGAGCAGATCCGTCACATGCTCTTC
TCCTGGGCTGAGCGCCAGGCTGGGCAGCCAGGGGCTGTGGGGCTCCTGGTGCAGGCCCTGGAGCAGAGTG
ACCGGCAGGACGTGGCTGAAGAGGTGCGCGCAGTCTTGGAGCTCGGCCACCGCAAGTACCAGGACAGCAT
CCGACGCATGGGCTTGGCCCCCAAGGACCCCGCTCTGCCTGGCTCCTCAGCTCCACAGCCCCCAGAGCCT
GCCCAGGCCGGATCCCCCGGGAATCAAAACATGGATTACAAAGACGATGACGATAAAGAATTCTGCAGAT
ATCCATCACACTGGCGGCCGCTCGAGTAGATGACTAGTCTAGAGGGCCCAATTCTACCGGGTAGGGGAGG
CGCTTTTCCCAAGGCAGTCTGGAGCATGCGCTTTAGCAGCCCCGCTGG
