>Addgene plasmid #60530 | pMSCV-Pidd1(T788D) | addgene partial sequence | sequence record 99818 | pLXSN5 5'-CCCTTGAACCTCCTCGTTCGACC-3'
ATCCTCCCTTTATCCAGCCCTCACTCCTTCTCTAGGCGCCGGAATTAGATCAAGCTTGGTACCGGATCCA
TGGCTGCAACGGTGGAGGGGCCAGAGCTGGAGGCAGCTGCTGCCGCAGGAGATGCTTCAGAGGATTCGGA
CGCAGGGTCCAGGGCGCTGCCTTTCCTGGGCGGCAACCGGCTGAGCTTGGACCTGTACCCCGGGGGCTGC
CAGCAGCTGCTGCACCTGTGTGTCCAGCAGCCTCTTCAGCTGCTGCAGGTGGAATTCTTGCGTCTGAGCA
CTCACGAGGACCCTCAGCTGCTGGAGGCCACCCTGGCCCAGCTGCCTCAGAGCCTGTCCTGCCTCCGCTC
CCTGGTCCTCAAAGGAGGGCAACGCCGGGACACACTGGGTGCCTGTCTCCGGGGTGCCCTGACCAACCTG
CCCGCTGGTCTGAGTGGCCTGGCCCATCTGGCCCACCTGGACCTGAGCTTCAACAGCCTGGAGACACTGC
CGGCCTGTGTCCTGCAGATGCGAGGTCTGGGTGCGCTCTTGCTGTCTCACAACTGCCTCTCTGAGCTGCC
TGAGGCTCTGGGGGCCCTCCCCGCCCTCACCTTCCTCACAGTGACACACAACCGCCTGCAGACGCTGCCC
CCAGCACTGGGGGCCCTATCCACCCTGCAGCGCCTCGATCTCTCTCAGAATCTGCTGGACACGCTACCTC
CTGAGATTGGAGGCCTGGGCAGCCTCCTGGAGCTCAACCTGGCCTCCAACCGGCTGCAGAGCCTCCCAGC
CTCTCTGGCGGGACTTCGGTCCTTGCGGCTCCTTGTCCTGCACAGCAACCTCCTGGCCTCTGTGCCAGCT
GACTTGGCCCGCCTTCCACTCCTCACCCGGCTCGACCTGAGGGACAACCAGCTCCGGGACCTGCCCCCTG
AGCTGCTAGACGCCCCCTTTGTGCGCCTGCAGGGGAACCCCCTGGGTGAGGCCTCGCCAGACGCCCCGAG
TTCACCAGTGGCAGCCCTCATTCCAGAAATGCCCAGACTGTTCCTGACCTCAGATTTGGACAGCTTTCCT
GTGACCCCTCGAGGCTGCTCAGTGACCCTGGCCTGTG
