>Addgene plasmid #60530 | pMSCV-Pidd1(T788D) | addgene partial sequence | sequence record 99821 | MSCV_C_rev2 5'-ggccagaggccacttgtgtagcgcc-3'
GGGGCTGCTAAAGCGCATGCTCCAGACTGCCTTGGGAAAAGCGCCTCCCCTACCCGGTAGAATTGGGCCC
TCTAGACTAGTCATCTACTCGAGCGGCCGCCAGTGTGATGGATATCTGCAGAATTCTTTATCGTCATCGT
CTTTGTAATCCATGTTTTGATTCCCGGGGGATCCGGCCTGGGCAGGCTCTGGGGGCTGTGGAGCTGAGGA
GCCAGGCAGAGCGGGGTCCTTGGGGGCCAAGCCCATGCGTCGGATGCTGTCCTGGTACTTGCGGTGGCCG
AGCTCCAAGACTGCGCGCACCTCTTCAGCCACGTCCTGCCGGTCACTCTGCTCCAGGGCCTGCACCAGGA
GCCCCACAGCCCCTGGCTGCCCAGCCTGGCGCTCAGCCCAGGAGAAGAGCATGTGACGGATCTGCTCATC
CAGATCATCCCGGAACTCGTGCCGGATGCGCTGCACCTCCCGGTAGGACACCCCCAGGTGCAGGGCCATG
GCTGGCCAGTCCAGACCCAGACGCCCAGCCACACTCAGCAGGTTGCTCTGATCCAGAAAGCCGGTCTCGG
CATCTCCCAGATTCAAGGGTGCCAAGGAGAGGCCAGCCCCCCGCCGTGGCCCCTCGGACCCTCGAAGTCT
CGGCAGCTTGATGGGCAGAGTGGCCATCCACAGGGCGTCTGCGCCCTTCCTCTGCCGGGCAGCCTCAGCC
TCCTCGGGCACCCGCACAGGCACCGCGCCACGGTAGAAGGACACCTGGCCCCGCACAGCCTGAGCCTCCC
GGTCCAGAGTGGTGGTCACGTATACCTCCTTCACATTCTTCAGGTGCGAGTAGAAGACAAAGCAGATTCT
GCCCTCCACACAATCAGGGCGGTCAGCATCCACGTCGATGCCGCGCTCGAAGGCCGCAAAGAACTCTTCG
CCCTCGAACATCTCCACCGTGTCAGAGGGCTCGGGGCCCCGGTACCGCTCCAGCAGCCGCCGAAGGGTGG
CGTCCACCTTGTTTCGGGGCAGGCACTGCAGCAGGACCTGCTCAGGGTCCCGGCGCCGCTGCAGAGCGAT
GAGGTTCACACGGTGCAGCCGCAGCCGCTCCCAGGCCTTCCGAGCCAGGCCTCCCACACA
